Addgene plasmid #68935: pAT847
Purpose: Memory arrary integration vector for insertion between BT2113 and BT2114 in the B. thetaiotaomicron chromosome, AmpR
Depositing lab: Timothy Lu & Christopher Voigt. Depositing organization: Massachusetts Institute of Technology. Publication: Programming a Human Commensal Bacterium, Bacteroides thetaiotaomicron, to Sense and Respond to Stimuli in the Murine Gut Microbiota. Mimee M, Tucker AC, Voigt CA, Lu TK. Cell Syst. 2015 Jul 29;1(1):62-71. doi: 10.1016/j.cels.2015.06.001. PubMed 26918244.
Backbone
  Vector backbone: pExchange-tdk
  Total vector size (bp): 13087
  Vector type: Integration Vector
  Selectable markers: Erythromycin in Bacteroides
Growth in bacteria
  Bacterial resistance: Ampicillin, 100 μg/mL
  Growth temperature: 37°C
  Growth strain: Pir1
  Copy number: Low Copy
Gene/Insert
  Gene/Insert name: Integrase Memory Array
  Insert size (bp): 1958
Terms and licenses: Academic/Nonprofit Terms; Industry Terms: Not Available to Industry
How to cite: pAT847 was a gift from Timothy Lu & Christopher Voigt (Addgene plasmid # 68935 ; http://n2t.net/addgene:68935 ; RRID:Addgene_68935)
