[The description below was written by a language model from this plasmid's Addgene catalogue record and the feature table of its GenBank file.]
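Description:
pAT847 is a roughly 13.1 kb suicide integration vector built on the pExchange-tdk backbone for placing an "Integrase Memory Array" into the Bacteroides thetaiotaomicron chromosome between BT2113 and BT2114. In E. coli it is maintained at low copy from the R6K gamma origin, which depends on the pi initiator protein and so requires a pir-expressing host. Selection there is through the beta-lactamase (AmpR) gene. An RP4/incP origin of transfer allows the plasmid to be mobilised by conjugation into Bacteroides, where the R6K origin is not expected to function. Erythromycin resistance from the annotated Erm cassette should therefore be retained only by cells that have integrated the plasmid.

The payload is a 1,958 bp memory array flanked by chromosomal homology. On one side lies the full BT2113 coding sequence (a glycosyl hydrolase 38-like protein). On the other is a block spanning BT2114 through BT2117, the last running up to the cloning site. These arms direct homologous recombination at the target intergenic site. The backbone also carries the B. thetaiotaomicron tdk gene (BT2275) with its own promoter and untranslated regions. In pExchange-tdk systems this thymidine kinase generally acts as a counterselectable marker for a second crossover that removes the vector and leaves only the insert.

The records do not annotate the internal structure of the array, so the recombinase recognition sites and the integrases that act on them are not stated. The name and associated publication title suggest it serves as a DNA-encoded record of stimuli sensed by engineered B. thetaiotaomicron in the mouse gut. A short Factor Xa site annotated within the homology region is probably a chance automated match. Two partial records carry no features.
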