LOCUS       Exported 13086 bp ds-DNA circular SYN 12-MAY-2021
DEFINITION  Memory arrary integration vector for insertion between BT2113 and
            BT2114 in the B. thetaiotaomicron chromosome, AmpR.
ACCESSION   .
VERSION     .
KEYWORDS    pAT847
SOURCE      synthetic DNA construct
  ORGANISM  synthetic DNA construct
REFERENCE   1 (bases 1 to 13086)
  AUTHORS   Mimee M, Tucker AC, Voigt CA, Lu TK
  TITLE     Programming a Human Commensal Bacterium, Bacteroides
            thetaiotaomicron, to Sense and Respond to Stimuli in the Murine Gut
            Microbiota.
  JOURNAL   Cell Syst. 2015 Jul 29;1(1):62-71. doi: 10.1016/j.cels.2015.06.001.
  PUBMED    26918244
REFERENCE   2 (bases 1 to 13086)
  AUTHORS   .
  TITLE     Direct Submission
  JOURNAL   Exported May 12, 2021 from SnapGene Server 1.1.58
            http://www.snapgene.com
FEATURES             Location/Qualifiers
     source          1..13086
                     /organism="synthetic DNA construct"
                     /mol_type="other DNA"
     oriT            102..211
                     /note="incP origin of transfer"
     rep_origin      382..770
                     /label=R6K gamma ori
                     /note="gamma replication origin from E. coli plasmid R6K;
                     requires the R6K initiator protein pi for replication"
     CDS             complement(8353..8364)
                     /codon_start=1
                     /product="Factor Xa recognition and cleavage site"
                     /label=Factor Xa site
                     /translation="IEGR"
     CDS             12197..13057
                     /codon_start=1
                     /gene="bla"
                     /product="beta-lactamase"
                     /label=AmpR
                     /note="confers resistance to ampicillin, carbenicillin, and
                     related antibiotics"
                     /translation="MSIQHFRVALIPFFAAFCLPVFAHPETLVKVKDAEDQLGARVGYI
                     ELDLNSGKILESFRPEERFPMMSTFKVLLCGAVLSRIDAGQEQLGRRIHYSQNDLVEYS
                     PVTEKHLTDGMTVRELCSAAITMSDNTAANLLLTTIGGPKELTAFLHNMGDHVTRLDRW
                     EPELNEAIPNDERDTTMPVAMATTLRKLLTGELLTLASRQQLIDWMEADKVAGPLLRSA
                     LPAGWFIADKSGAGERGSRGIIAALGPDGKPSRIVVIYTTGSQATMDERNRQIAEIGAS
                     LIKHW"
     primer_bind     complement(12415..12434)
                     /label=Amp-R
                     /note="Ampicillin resistance gene, reverse primer"
ORIGIN
        1 caattcgagg gggatcaatt ccgtgatagg tgggctgccc ttcctggttg gcttggtttc
       61 atcagccatc cgcttgccct catctgttac gccggcggta gccggccagc ctcgcagagc
      121 aggattcccg ttgagcaccg ccaggtgcga ataagggaca gtgaagaagg aacacccgct
      181 cgcgggtggg cctacttcac ctatcctgcc cggctgacgc cgttggatac accaaggaaa
      241 gtctacacga accctttggc aaaatcctgt atatcgtgcg aaaaaggatg gatataccga
      301 aaaaatcgct ataatgaccc cgaagcaggg ttatgcagcg gaaaacggaa ttgatccggc
      361 cacgatgcgt ccggcgtaga ggatctgaag atcagcagtt caacctgttg atagtacgta
      421 ctaagctctc atgtttcacg tactaagctc tcatgtttaa cgtactaagc tctcatgttt
      481 aacgaactaa accctcatgg ctaacgtact aagctctcat ggctaacgta ctaagctctc
      541 atgtttcacg tactaagctc tcatgtttga acaataaaat taatataaat cagcaactta
      601 aatagcctct aaggttttaa gttttataag aaaaaaaaga atatataagg cttttaaagc
      661 ttttaaggtt taacggttgt ggacaacaag ccagggatgt aacgcactga gaagccctta
      721 gagcctctca aagcaatttt gagtgacaca ggaacactta acggctgaca tgggaattcc
      781 cctccgctca ttctcaaaat acagtctggc aaataggaaa caaagataaa tccgccaaag
      841 agttcaagtt ctataaaaac gattatcgga actacatcaa tgatgtttat ctatacgaag
      901 tagggagaaa tcattctgct gattttcctt actttctgcc ggggcctagt gatgcctggg
      961 caggtggcat atcagggcag gctgttattg gcttttcatt ggccgaagct ccttctccga
     1021 caacccaaat acaactacga cttctatttg cagaaactca tccttcctca cctccccgac
     1081 tggaggtgag gctcaacagc ttcgagaaat ccatccaaac acccaaaggc acaaaccctg
     1141 aatatctgga cacaaaagaa acaacttcaa aagagttatc cgtcacgctt gacattccgg
     1201 ctgatgagtt cagagcagga aacaacacac tcacgatccg aaatatatca ggcagttggg
     1261 tagcattcga ccagataaag ctgacatctg actctcctct gcaaacaaac aatcttacga
     1321 ccaaagccag tctcgtatct tccgccttct ctcctgtatt ggtggtcgga aagaaaaaag
     1381 aactgagaca gccggtcaaa ataaaagcag tcaactggca tcataaaaag agaccggtgg
     1441 aactgcaagt cggtaatttc ccaccggaaa gatacgtatt gtcccccgga ataaataaca
     1501 ttgagacatc cattccggaa gtcaccgctc catgtgagtt accgatcata ctgaaagaac
     1561 aaggaaaaac cgtcagcaaa atcaatgaaa aggcaactcc tgtcaagaaa tggacggtat
     1621 atctcgttca gcatactcac acagatatag gctacaccaa acctcaaacc gaaatcctgt
     1681 cggaacatct ccggtatata gattatgcca ttgaatactg cgaacaaaca aaagactaca
     1741 caaatgatgc gaagttcaga tggacctgcg aatcggcatg ggctgtagac gagtatttga
     1801 aaaacagacc ggaagaacaa gtgaacaaac taaaaaaata cattgccgaa ggacaaatag
     1861 aagttgcttc catgtatttc aatatgtcgg agattgtaga cgaaaactct ttcaagactt
     1921 tccttcagcc tgtcaaagaa ttcagaaaac atggaattcc ctctgcgctg gccatgcaga
     1981 atgacgtcaa cggaattgca tggtgtctgg cagattatct gccggacctc gggataaaat
     2041 acctgtggat gggagaacac cattacaaat cgcaggttcc gtttaatatg ccgactgtct
     2101 tccaatggga atctccgtca ggtaaaccga tcctgactta ccgtgccgac cattataata
     2161 ctggcaattt ctggggaata gagcagggag acattcaaaa gacagaaccg aagttactac
     2221 attatttatc agaactggag cgtaagcatt atccgtttga tgcagtaggc gtacaatact
     2281 ccggttattt cacggataat tcaccgccct ccatcattga atgcaaactc atcagagaat
     2341 ggaatgaaaa gtacgcatat cctaagctac gaagtgccac tgcatccgaa tttatggatt
     2401 atgtaacgga gcgatacggg gataaaattc ccgcatacag agccgcatat ccagactggt
     2461 ggacagacgg tttcggttct gccgcaagag aaacagcagc ttcacgcaaa actcattcgg
     2521 atatgacagc ggtagaaggg ctactgtcta tggctgtatt aaaagacaaa tgcctgccac
     2581 aggccactca tcaacaaata gagcacatac atgaaagcct gctattctat gatgaacaca
     2641 cgttcggagc atccgaaagc gtcagtgatc cgttgtgcga aaacagtcag gtgcaatggg
     2701 gagaaaagtc agcctatgca tgggaagcag tcaaaagaac acaaatgctg tatgaaacct
     2761 ccgtcggttt acttcaagga gacctccgca gaggcaagaa cccgaccctt acgattttca
     2821 atacgttgaa ctggaaacgt tcggagatgc tgactgtata tattgatttt gaagtgatcc
     2881 cccgaaacca attcttcgaa ataacagact ttcaaggaca ttcgttgaaa gttcaaccga
     2941 tccgttatcg cagagaaggg tgctactatg caattttcgc agaggatatt ccgcctatgg
     3001 gatacaagac gtttgaaatt gtcttcaaac aaccgtctac tgatacagga actattacaa
     3061 taaacaatgc cagtatcgaa aatcatttct acaaactaca actcaacccg gacaaaggaa
     3121 cgatccaaag tttgtatgat aaagaattga attgtgaact ggtcgatagt tcgtctccat
     3181 gggaactggg tgcttttatc tatgagaaat taggtaatcg tgaccaattg gcccaatatc
     3241 gcctggatga ttacaacaga acaggattga gtgagtgccg gatcatcgac agttcgaatg
     3301 gacctattta tcaacgtatc ctgttgcagg gaaaatctcc gggaacagac gaagcattcg
     3361 gggtcaatct ggaaattaaa ttatatcatg ataccaaacg aatagaactg gagtacgcaa
     3421 tcaagcgtct gccggaaacg gatccctcag ggatatacgt tgcttttccc ttccaactgc
     3481 ccgaaggaaa actggcattc gacgttcagg gcggaacagt tatatctggc aagaatcaac
     3541 tggaagggac atctacagac tggaatactg ttcaaaactt tgtatcggta caaaataatc
     3601 aggcgcaaat tattatagga agcagcctca tccccctcta tcaactagga gacataaatc
     3661 tcggtaaatt tcaatatcag aaacaatacg aaaggcctca tgtctactcg tgggtgatga
     3721 ataattactg gaataccaac ttcaaagctt cccaagaagg agagttccgt tggagttacc
     3781 atctgacctc ttccgttgac ccatctaaca accttgctac caagtttggc tggagctcac
     3841 gtattcctct atatgcccgg gtaatgccga caggaacaga gaatcataaa cccacagagt
     3901 actcagcctt ccattttgag aaagacaatt tcctgatgac ttcatgtacc ccctctaaag
     3961 aagaaggtta tatactactg aacattagag agatagatgg aaagagaacc aacctcagga
     4021 ttttaaatga agacgggcaa accatcccct tcacaatagt aaacgctatt gaagagaaat
     4081 tggaaaatga aacgtcagag catatatttg aggggtacca gaataaattt ataaagataa
     4141 aacgttttta atcaaaagaa tcaaatgcgt agtctaccct aaaaaacgga agaatcatca
     4201 ccacaaagag aggacggcgc agaaggggag tagctcttcg ccggaccgtc gacatactgc
     4261 tcagctcgtc gtcgccaaat ggatccgagc gttgatccgg taaaaccgga ttcggggaat
     4321 agccaagagc agtgccttgc agaagttctc gggcgagaat ctcgcgtaga cacatacatg
     4381 agcgtttgta aaggagactg ataatggcat gtacaactat actcgtcggt aaaaaggcat
     4441 cttatcggta gtcccggtcg cctctctcga cgaaccgctt acatgcctag ccgataagca
     4501 ttatttaggc actacaacta gtatagttgt acatgaaaaa cgctgtattt ttttatccat
     4561 ttccaaagag cgcccaacgc gacctgaaat ttgaataaga ctgctgcttg tgtaaaggcg
     4621 atgattgttg tgaacattag aggtcgtatc ctatcgcgat aattccatat cgtacaaaac
     4681 gaattacaaa ttatttgacc gctaattcaa atcaagggtt gaaaactttg taatttttgg
     4741 agcgccggat cagggagtgg acggcctggg agcgctacac gctgtggctg cggtcggtgc
     4801 aaaaagattt gatgcccgct gcgcacatct agttaatgtc cgcaagactc cagatcaggg
     4861 tgcgcaagtt gtcaacgctc ccaggagagt tatcgacttg cgtattaggg agacgagaaa
     4921 cgttccgtcc gtctgggtca gttgggcaaa gttgatgacc gggtcgtccg ttccttatcg
     4981 gtgtaggtcg attttggaca gaaatatatg gggccagtaa gcttacaagc tgaacctgcg
     5041 taaaagttaa ggttaggcat gtaaacttaa ctctcacaca ggtttataac acccaatcat
     5101 cagataacta tggcggcacg tgcattaacc acggttgtat cccgtctaaa gtactcgtgc
     5161 gttggtatac ttcagtctta accaatgcac cggtttgtgc ggatgcctat tttattatgg
     5221 aagtttgttc actcaacatt gcaagactgt acatacttcc atagtttatt aatttatatt
     5281 gcgaaaaata attggcgaac gaggtaactg gatacctcat ccgccaatta aaatttgagc
     5341 accattgcct tggcgatcag catgaggctg cctgagatcc tctagaataa ttggaagttc
     5401 ggaataacta tgcagatacc tgatacacac ttccaacaaa aacaaccaca agcacgctga
     5461 taatcagcaa gaccaccaac atttccacca atgtaaaagc tttaacctta gcttatacac
     5521 aaatctaatt ttccatgtag gctgcacgac cccgtccaat agtcaaaaga gtgagagttt
     5581 tactatcctt gattgagatg taggttacta aaattattta tattttccaa atggattttg
     5641 cagattccca gatgccccta cagaaagagg tacaaaacat ttattggaat taattagttc
     5701 gtgttttgga ttgttacacg ttctctagct tatgatctga gcgtaagttg aaatatgttt
     5761 actaataaga ctttatgggt tgagagcgtc ttattagtaa acatataaac gttcgtggta
     5821 actatgggtg gtacaggtgc cacattagtt gtaccattta tgtttatgtg gttaacccag
     5881 aggaacactc cgtcggtcgc gcactaggaa gaattccgaa ggtcccttaa attttaatag
     5941 cagttgtgtc actatttagg tctacccagt gacacaacta acatacaaaa caataacggt
     6001 tgtatttgta gaacttgacc agttgtttta gtaacataaa tacaactccg aatactcata
     6061 gccccccgat tcgccaggta cttacgagga attacttata tccgactcac atggattgct
     6121 tatatttaca ggaccaactg gatctggaaa aacaacaaca atgtatgcgc gaggagatgt
     6181 caaaagtcag tagcaactct cctaatacta ttgacttttg cccctcatca tctgtcagaa
     6241 cgaccggaaa gtatctgctc caaactttca tcgaccactc ccgccaactg aagattggac
     6301 agcaagcggt cataagaaat cctccctact ccttccattt tcagcagcca tctccatccc
     6361 tttcccgata ctaattccag cagttgccct accgtccgga tttcttcttt atacaagaca
     6421 ttagtcagcc tcgtatcggc cactttgccg acagacaatt ggagtaccct ttcttcctga
     6481 ttcaaattta tattcttgct tttatccgcc aaagactgaa aacgggcatc tatgatatgt
     6541 ttccgataag tagccaacac attctttctc actttcagtc ctctgagatg agaattataa
     6601 atctgtaacg ccctgtcata agtaattcga tgccgaccgg caactttctc tattgactcc
     6661 cccatagaga tggagtagaa aatatcacgg gctccgggat gaacaatcaa ttgggaaagt
     6721 tcacgaataa taatttcata tagaggttta cacgttttct gtgttcgcaa tacatatagc
     6781 agatcatcat atctggaaat aataaagtcg cgttccagct ttttctcttc cacaatcttt
     6841 gccagataat ccgcttgcaa tccaagcctt ttgtgagctt cgagataggc agtcagactt
     6901 tcgtcatcca agaacagttg gttgcccatc cggcaactgg taatgtaacc gagattcgcc
     6961 cagtttcgca gagttgcttc ctgaacgcca tgtctttcag acatttgttt tgttgtgagc
     7021 caataggaca taaaaaaacg gaactaagtt aatactctta cctagttccg taccttttat
     7081 attataaaag agtacggagc tgtcacatcc cgctaatagg aggtagtaac ggctacctga
     7141 tgtatacggg cagacagccc gtaccctatg agaagtcata gaagtacagg cgtcttcccg
     7201 gcatacatca aaaaaatccg ttacaatttc ctattagccg aggaaacgcg caatcgcaca
     7261 cctttaaacg gtatgctacg ttccgatgac aaagttacaa atagttttcg gaaaataaca
     7321 aaagaggcta ataaatgttt ggggaaaatt agaaacaaag caatcgtcac tattatataa
     7381 attcaaaaga ctatgttgta acaattaaca ttaccaatcc atcattttat attatataaa
     7441 agtagaacag aatctgaatt atttcacaat atcattcaga tcaaagtaga gcaaacgtgt
     7501 agcagaatcc acatcttcat cattcaatgg gacaaaaccg tttttcatat aaaaaggcac
     7561 agcagccgca tacgcatcaa cagttaaaaa acggcaacct gttttattct caataataaa
     7621 ataactttta ataaaattca ataggaatga gcctattgat tgacctttta cagacaagtc
     7681 aacacccaaa cgacaaatct ttgcagcagg atagcttttt aaacgcttct cattcacaaa
     7741 ccgatgtttg cggaaacgat tgaattcagt tttattttca aaatcagaca aagagatcct
     7801 gtcattggca agactgaaat aagcaaccga tcgctgatta actttattct caagtacata
     7861 actgacagcc agcaaagctt cccgatacag gaaagattca ttcaaaataa aatcgttcaa
     7921 gtcggtatct ccgcaatcga acgattctat tttttctgag gtatctagtt tacgcatctc
     7981 atacgttgtc tctattaact gacgatccat atctattttt taaatatttt cattgccagt
     8041 tcgtagtctt tcaatctttt tgcccgctgc tcggaggtct ccctgcgttt ttctttcatc
     8101 cgctcttcaa accgccgtgc atcttctccg aaaagtatcg gagtttcttt aatcggtctt
     8161 gccatactca cctatctcct ttcttcattt aatacgctac aaaagtaacc taataaatcg
     8221 ggaagtgcaa gtaaccagga atttatcttc gagacatata tgtctcaaat acactcacta
     8281 tatcttctct atatttcttt atatcaaaaa gagattgccg ctatcttcat aaaacacgga
     8341 ataaaatacg aaccgacctt cgatatatac atcgagaaat acgattggta gaagcagaat
     8401 tattctcacc cctttgagaa aatattctca taggcatgag tattttttct cactgtggtg
     8461 agaatttttt ctcaaggcga tgagaatagt ttgagaactt tattgcagtt gccccgccgc
     8521 tttcaagtaa gccacatagt ttacatacaa ctgaaaatgg gcatccactt tcgtctgata
     8581 cgcctgttgc cacataactt gcgcttccag ataatccgaa agagtttcca atcccacctc
     8641 atactgtttg ccgctgactt tcatattctc ttccgcctgt tccagcgaac gttctgaaag
     8701 ctcgcattcc agtcgggcct catccaaatt attagtggcc tgcgtcaatt caagcaacat
     8761 cttttcattg gcattttcct gttcaagacg agtctgttcc agttttacct tggcagagcg
     8821 caccttattc atacgttcgc caaaatgaaa cagaggtact gaaacattca gaaagacgga
     8881 gaatgatcct tttttcatca aagtttcgtc attgatttcc aatccatgga aatagtcata
     8941 acttcccttc actcccacac gtggcagcag ttcactccga ttcagcttta cctgctgctc
     9001 ggccatggcg atctgtttat tcaaaatacc atattcggga cgggcactga tatcggcaac
     9061 ctgtgtcttc cactcttgct ccacttccgg aaattcatcc gagatatcaa tccccgctgt
     9121 cagaggccga ccgatataat ggcaaagatt catgccggca agacggagcg cattatccgc
     9181 cttgcgcaat gccagctcac tctcattaag tttcacttgt accttcaaca catcattctg
     9241 aggtttcatg ccatgctggt gggcactctt cacattccga aacagctcat tgagcaacac
     9301 atgatatttc tccgctactt tcttcatttc tttggctttc actagttgca cataagcctt
     9361 gtctgtattc agaatcactc cggatgcagt cagttcctca ttcagatgtg ccatttcctt
     9421 gccgagcaat gacattttat aggcggcgcg aatctttccg cccatataaa gcggttgttc
     9481 cacttgtact ccgcctgtat agacggtccc gactttatag tccagattca atccggggaa
     9541 ataagcgtaa ccgcttgttg ccaactctcc agtaacggga tcgggcagga ataccggcag
     9601 atttcctccc cgaatgccca agctgccgtc tgccgtacta tacagtccgg ttccgcttgc
     9661 tgtaaaattg gggaagaagt tagctttata gctgagagac agcagccggg ctgcctccgt
     9721 ctgtttatcg gcagcagccg ctgcaggaat tcgatatcaa gcttatcgat accgtcgact
     9781 cgaatgttat cttctttctt tccatatatg ttttaaatag agtttatatc ttctgtccgt
     9841 cctctccccg tgcacggagg tagcactccc tgcaaagcgg ctcgtattcg gctgtctctc
     9901 ctagaagtac ctgcttgtca ttcttgacgg tacgatgaga gaaagatgcc agatcaccgc
     9961 acttcacgca gatcgcatga actttggaaa cttcatcggc aatggcacat aattgaggca
    10021 tcggtccgaa gggattccct ttaaagtcca tatccagtcc ggcgatgatg acacggatgc
    10081 cgttattggc aagctgcctg catacgtcaa tcagtccgtc atcaaagaac tgtgcttcgt
    10141 cgatgccgac tacatctatt tcagaagtga acaacaggat actagccgat gaatcgatag
    10201 gggtggacgc gatggaatga ctgtcgtgtg ataccacgtc ttcttccgaa taacgggtgt
    10261 cgatggccgg tttgaatatc tctacacgct ggcgtgcgaa cttggctctc ttcatcctac
    10321 gaatcaattc ctccgtcttt ccggagaaca ttgaaccgca gattacctct attctacctc
    10381 ttcttctggt ctcttgtatg tggtcttctg aaaataatac catgtgattt ttgtgctttc
    10441 ttgattaaat aaatgagtgg acaaaggtaa acaattcgat gtacaagaac tgttaaatta
    10501 tccattattt taagttattg cataaattat tcctacattc gcaccataat aacaatggat
    10561 ggaaatgaaa cagaagctat taacagatat tgagctggat gttcatgagc tgaagctact
    10621 catgaatacg ttttctaaag agccgactca gactttgtct gaactgttga agcggagcat
    10681 cctacgtatg caggagcgtt tggaacagtt gtcggaagag ataagtgctg tgccggtgga
    10741 agcctcgcct tctcctgtag cggaagcgga aagtgaagcc cccattgttg aagaacaagc
    10801 ccctgtaata gaggaagttg aatgtccggt gatagaagag aaggtcgtgg aagagaatga
    10861 agcgacagca ccgggagaag atgaacctgt gatagtacag gaaccgcaga ctgttgtgga
    10921 agaagcggta ccgaggacgc gtaaacattt acagttgcat gtggcctatt gtttttagcc
    10981 gttaaatatt ttataactat taaatagcga tacaaattgt tcgaaactaa tattgtttat
    11041 atcatatatt ctcgcatgtt ttaaagcttt attaaattga ttttttgtaa acagtttttc
    11101 gtactctttg ttaacccatt tcattacaaa agtttcatat ttttttctct ctttaaatgc
    11161 catttttgct ggctttcttt ttaatacaat taatgtgcta tccactttag gttttggatg
    11221 gaaataatac ctaggaattt ttgctaatat agaaatatct acctctgcca ttaacagcaa
    11281 tgctagtgat ctgtttgtat ctaataacat tttagcaaaa ccatattcca ctattaaata
    11341 acttattgtg gctgaacttt caaaaacaat ttttcgaatt atatttgtgc ttatgttgta
    11401 aggtatgctg ccaaatattt tatatggatt gtggctagga aatgtaaatt tcagtatatc
    11461 atcatttact atttgatagt taggataatt taagagctta ttacgagtta cctcacataa
    11521 tttagaatca atttctatcg ccgttacaaa attacatctc tttaccaatc cagcagtaaa
    11581 atgacctttc cctgcaccta tttcaaagat gttatctttt tcatctaaac ttatgcaatt
    11641 cattattttt tctatgtgat attttgaagt aataaaattt tgactatctt ttatatttac
    11701 tttgttcatt ataacctctc cttaatttat tgcatctctt ttcgaatatt tatgtttttt
    11761 gagaaaagaa cgtactcatg gttcatcccg atatgcgtat cggtctgtat atcagcaact
    11821 ttctatgtgt ttcaactaca atagtcatct attctcatct ttctgagtcc accccctgca
    11881 aagcccctct ttacgacata aaaattcggt cggaaaaggt atgcaaaaga tgtttctctc
    11941 tttaagagaa actcttcggg atgcaaaaat atgaaaataa ctccaattca ccaaattata
    12001 tagcgacttt tttacaaaat gctaaaattt gttgatttcc gtcaagcaat tgttgagcaa
    12061 aaatgtcttt tacgataaaa tgatacctca atatcaactg tttagcaaaa cgatatttct
    12121 cttaaagaga gaaacacctt tttgttcacc aatccccgac ttttaatccc gcggccatga
    12181 ttgaaaaagg aagagtatga gtattcaaca tttccgtgtc gcccttattc ccttttttgc
    12241 ggcattttgc cttcctgttt ttgctcaccc agaaacgctg gtgaaagtaa aagatgctga
    12301 agatcagttg ggtgcacgag tgggttacat cgaactggat ctcaacagcg gtaagatcct
    12361 tgagagtttt cgccccgaag aacgttttcc aatgatgagc acttttaaag ttctgctatg
    12421 tggcgcggta ttatcccgta ttgacgccgg gcaagagcaa ctcggtcgcc gcatacacta
    12481 ttctcagaat gacttggttg agtactcacc agtcacagaa aagcatctta cggatggcat
    12541 gacagtaaga gaattatgca gtgctgccat aaccatgagt gataacactg cggccaactt
    12601 acttctgaca acgatcggag gaccgaagga gctaaccgct tttttgcaca acatggggga
    12661 tcatgtaact cgccttgatc gttgggaacc ggagctgaat gaagccatac caaacgacga
    12721 gcgtgacacc acgatgcctg tagcaatggc aacaacgttg cgcaaactat taactggcga
    12781 actacttact ctagcttccc ggcaacaatt aatagactgg atggaggcgg ataaagttgc
    12841 aggaccactt ctgcgctcgg cccttccggc tggctggttt attgctgata aatctggagc
    12901 cggtgagcgt gggtctcgcg gtatcattgc agcactgggg ccagatggta agccctcccg
    12961 tatcgtagtt atctacacga cggggagtca ggcaactatg gatgaacgaa atagacagat
    13021 cgctgagata ggtgcctcac tgattaagca ttggtaactg tcagaccaag tttactcata
    13081 acgcgt
//
