LOCUS       Exported 13087 bp ds-DNA circular SYN 19-JUN-2015
DEFINITION  synthetic circular DNA
ACCESSION   urn.local...1382386665006.631
VERSION     .
KEYWORDS    pAT847
SOURCE      synthetic DNA construct
  ORGANISM  synthetic DNA construct
REFERENCE   1 (bases 1 to 13087)
  AUTHORS   .
  TITLE     Direct Submission
  JOURNAL   Exported Jun 29, 2015 from SnapGene 2.7.3 http://www.snapgene.com
FEATURES             Location/Qualifiers
     source          1..13087
                     /organism="synthetic DNA construct"
                     /mol_type="other DNA"
     misc_feature    complement(join(785,9741..9780))
                     /label=MCS
                     /note="MCS"
     CDS             787..4152
                     /codon_start=1
                     /transl_table=11
                     /locus_tag="BT_2113"
                     /old_locus_tag="BT2113"
                     /product="glycosyl hydrolases 38-like protein"
                     /label=glycosyl hydrolases 38-like protein
                     /note="BT_2113"
                     /db_xref="GI:29339423"
                     /protein_id="AAO77220.1"
                     /translation="MHSQNTVWQIGNKDKSAKEFKFYKNDYRNYINDVYLYEVGRNHSA
                     DFPYFLPGPSDAWAGGISGQAVIGFSLAEAPSPTTQIQLRLLFAETHPSSPPRLEVRLN
                     SFEKSIQTPKGTNPEYLDTKETTSKELSVTLDIPADEFRAGNNTLTIRNISGSWVAFDQ
                     IKLTSDSPLQTNNLTTKASLVSSAFSPVLVVGKKKELRQPVKIKAVNWHHKKRPVELQV
                     GNFPPERYVLSPGINNIETSIPEVTAPCELPIILKEQGKTVSKINEKATPVKKWTVYLV
                     QHTHTDIGYTKPQTEILSEHLRYIDYAIEYCEQTKDYTNDAKFRWTCESAWAVDEYLKN
                     RPEEQVNKLKKYIAEGQIEVASMYFNMSEIVDENSFKTFLQPVKEFRKHGIPSALAMQN
                     DVNGIAWCLADYLPDLGIKYLWMGEHHYKSQVPFNMPTVFQWESPSGKPILTYRADHYN
                     TGNFWGIEQGDIQKTEPKLLHYLSELERKHYPFDAVGVQYSGYFTDNSPPSIIECKLIR
                     EWNEKYAYPKLRSATASEFMDYVTERYGDKIPAYRAAYPDWWTDGFGSAARETAASRKT
                     HSDMTAVEGLLSMAVLKDKCLPQATHQQIEHIHESLLFYDEHTFGASESVSDPLCENSQ
                     VQWGEKSAYAWEAVKRTQMLYETSVGLLQGDLRRGKNPTLTIFNTLNWKRSEMLTVYID
                     FEVIPRNQFFEITDFQGHSLKVQPIRYRREGCYYAIFAEDIPPMGYKTFEIVFKQPSTD
                     TGTITINNASIENHFYKLQLNPDKGTIQSLYDKELNCELVDSSSPWELGAFIYEKLGNR
                     DQLAQYRLDDYNRTGLSECRIIDSSNGPIYQRILLQGKSPGTDEAFGVNLEIKLYHDTK
                     RIELEYAIKRLPETDPSGIYVAFPFQLPEGKLAFDVQGGTVISGKNQLEGTSTDWNTVQ
                     NFVSVQNNQAQIIIGSSLIPLYQLGDINLGKFQYQKQYERPHVYSWVMNNYWNTNFKAS
                     QEGEFRWSYHLTSSVDPSNNLATKFGWSSRIPLYARVMPTGTENHKPTEYSAFHFEKDN
                     FLMTSCTPSKEEGYILLNIREIDGKRTNLRILNEDGQTIPFTIVNAIEEKLENETSEHI
                     FEGYQNKFIKIKRF"
     gene            787..4152
                     /locus_tag="BT_2113"
                     /old_locus_tag="BT2113"
                     /label=gene(4)
                     /note="BT_2113"
     misc_feature    4213..6170
                     /label=memory arry
                     /note="Memory Array"
     CDS             complement(6229..7005)
                     /codon_start=1
                     /transl_table=11
                     /locus_tag="BT_2114"
                     /old_locus_tag="BT2114"
                     /product="conserved hypothetical DNA-binding protein"
                     /label=conserved hypothetical DNA-binding protein
                     /note="BT_2114"
                     /db_xref="GI:29339424"
                     /protein_id="AAO77221.1"
                     /translation="MSERHGVQEATLRNWANLGYITSCRMGNQLFLDDESLTAYLEAHK
                     RLGLQADYLAKIVEEKKLERDFIISRYDDLLYVLRTQKTCKPLYEIIIRELSQLIVHPG
                     ARDIFYSISMGESIEKVAGRHRITYDRALQIYNSHLRGLKVRKNVLATYRKHIIDARFQ
                     SLADKSKNINLNQEERVLQLSVGKVADTRLTNVLYKEEIRTVGQLLELVSGKGWRWLLK
                     MEGVGRISYDRLLSNLQLAGVVDESLEQILSGRSDR"
     gene            complement(6229..7005)
                     /locus_tag="BT_2114"
                     /old_locus_tag="BT2114"
                     /label=gene
                     /note="BT_2114"
     gene            7169..7381
                     /locus_tag="BT_2115"
                     /old_locus_tag="BT2115"
                     /label=gene(3)
                     /note="BT_2115"
     CDS             7169..7381
                     /codon_start=1
                     /transl_table=11
                     /locus_tag="BT_2115"
                     /old_locus_tag="BT2115"
                     /product="hypothetical protein"
                     /label=hypothetical protein
                     /note="BT_2115"
                     /db_xref="GI:29339425"
                     /protein_id="AAO77222.1"
                     /translation="MRSHRSTGVFPAYIKKIRYNFLLAEETRNRTPLNGMLRSDDKVTN
                     SFRKITKEANKCLGKIRNKAIVTII"
     CDS             complement(7460..8011)
                     /codon_start=1
                     /transl_table=11
                     /locus_tag="BT_2116"
                     /old_locus_tag="BT2116"
                     /product="GCN5-related N-acetyltransferase-like protein"
                     /label=GCN5-related N-acetyltransferase-like protein
                     /note="BT_2116"
                     /db_xref="GI:29339426"
                     /protein_id="AAO77223.1"
                     /translation="MDRQLIETTYEMRKLDTSEKIESFDCGDTDLNDFILNESFLYREA
                     LLAVSYVLENKVNQRSVAYFSLANDRISLSDFENKTEFNRFRKHRFVNEKRLKSYPAAK
                     ICRLGVDLSVKGQSIGSFLLNFIKSYFIIENKTGCRFLTVDAYAAAVPFYMKNGFVPLN
                     DEDVDSATRLLYFDLNDIVK"
     gene            complement(7460..8011)
                     /locus_tag="BT_2116"
                     /old_locus_tag="BT2116"
                     /label=gene(1)
                     /note="BT_2116"
     CDS             complement(8501..9740)
                     /codon_start=1
                     /transl_table=11
                     /locus_tag="BT_2117"
                     /old_locus_tag="BT2117"
                     /product="outer membrane protein, putative"
                     /label=outer membrane protein, putative
                     /note="BT_2117"
                     /db_xref="GI:29339427"
                     /protein_id="AAO77224.1"
                     /translation="MCCR*TDGGSPAAVSQL*S*LLPQFYSKRNRTV*YGRRQLGHSGR
                     KSAGIPARSRYWRVGNKRLRLFPRIESGL*SRDRLYRRSTSGTTALYGRKDSRRL*NVI
                     ARQGNGTSE*GTDCIRSDSEYRQGLCATSESQRNEESSGEISCVAQ*AVSECEECPPAW
                     HETSE*CVEGTSET**E*AGIAQGG*CAPSCRHESLPLYRSASDSGD*YLG*ISGSGAR
                     VEDTGCRYQCPSRIWYFE*TDRHGRAAGKAESE*TAATCGSEGKL*LFPWIGNQ*RNFD
                     EKRIILRLSECFSTSVSFWRTYE*GALCQGKTGTDSS*TGKCQ*KDVA*IDAGH**FG*
                     GPTGMRAFRTFAGTGGREYESQRQTV*GGIGNSFGLSGSASYVATGVSDESGCPFSVVC
                     KLCGLLESGGATAI"
     gene            complement(8501..9740)
                     /locus_tag="BT_2117"
                     /old_locus_tag="BT2117"
                     /label=gene(2)
                     /note="BT_2117"
     misc_feature    9773..9776
                     /label=<- Insert
     Here            3371..6
                     /note="<- Insert Here 3371..6"
     misc_feature    complement(9777..9780)
                     /label=INSERT HERE->
                     /note="INSERT HERE->"
     3'UTR           complement(9781..9824)
                     /label=TDK 3' UTR
                     /note="TDK 3' UTR"
     misc_feature    complement(9825..10424)
                     /label=BT2275 tdk
                     /note="BT2275 tdk"
                     /note="Geneious type: CDS"
     misc_feature    complement(10347..11146)
                     /label=ErmSeq
     F               2
                     /note="ErmSeq F 2"
                     /note="Geneious type: try to seq"
     5'UTR           complement(10425..10927)
                     /label=TDK Promoter + 5' UTR
                     /note="TDK Promoter + 5' UTR"
     misc_feature    complement(10943..12165)
                     /label=Erm Sufficient
                     /note="Erm Sufficient"
                     /note="Geneious type: Antibiotic Resistance"
     misc_feature    complement(11067..11866)
                     /label=ErmR Seq F
                     /note="ErmR Seq F"
                     /note="Geneious type: try to seq"
     misc_feature    complement(11787..12587)
                     /label=AmpR Seq F
                     /note="AmpR Seq F"
                     /note="Geneious type: try to seq"
     misc_feature    12181..13081
                     /label=AmpR 30..907
                     /note="AmpR 30..907"
                     /note="Geneious type: Antibiotic Resistance"
     misc_feature    complement(12508..223)
                     /label=RP4/R6K Seq F
                     /note="RP4/R6K Seq F"
                     /note="Geneious type: try to seq"
     misc_feature    complement(13082..774)
                     /label=RP4/R6K
                     /note="RP4/R6K"
                     /note="Geneious type: Origin of Replication"
ORIGIN
        1 caattcgagg gggatcaatt ccgtgatagg tgggctgccc ttcctggttg gcttggtttc
       61 atcagccatc cgcttgccct catctgttac gccggcggta gccggccagc ctcgcagagc
      121 aggattcccg ttgagcaccg ccaggtgcga ataagggaca gtgaagaagg aacacccgct
      181 cgcgggtggg cctacttcac ctatcctgcc cggctgacgc cgttggatac accaaggaaa
      241 gtctacacga accctttggc aaaatcctgt atatcgtgcg aaaaaggatg gatataccga
      301 aaaaatcgct ataatgaccc cgaagcaggg ttatgcagcg gaaaacggaa ttgatccggc
      361 cacgatgcgt ccggcgtaga ggatctgaag atcagcagtt caacctgttg atagtacgta
      421 ctaagctctc atgtttcacg tactaagctc tcatgtttaa cgtactaagc tctcatgttt
      481 aacgaactaa accctcatgg ctaacgtact aagctctcat ggctaacgta ctaagctctc
      541 atgtttcacg tactaagctc tcatgtttga acaataaaat taatataaat cagcaactta
      601 aatagcctct aaggttttaa gttttataag aaaaaaaaga atatataagg cttttaaagc
      661 ttttaaggtt taacggttgt ggacaacaag ccagggatgt aacgcactga gaagccctta
      721 gagcctctca aagcaatttt gagtgacaca ggaacactta acggctgaca tgggaattcc
      781 cctccngctc attctcaaaa tacagtctgg caaataggaa acaaagataa atccgccaaa
      841 gagttcaagt tctataaaaa cgattatcgg aactacatca atgatgttta tctatacgaa
      901 gtagggagaa atcattctgc tgattttcct tactttctgc cggggcctag tgatgcctgg
      961 gcaggtggca tatcagggca ggctgttatt ggcttttcat tggccgaagc tccttctccg
     1021 acaacccaaa tacaactacg acttctattt gcagaaactc atccttcctc acctccccga
     1081 ctggaggtga ggctcaacag cttcgagaaa tccatccaaa cacccaaagg cacaaaccct
     1141 gaatatctgg acacaaaaga aacaacttca aaagagttat ccgtcacgct tgacattccg
     1201 gctgatgagt tcagagcagg aaacaacaca ctcacgatcc gaaatatatc aggcagttgg
     1261 gtagcattcg accagataaa gctgacatct gactctcctc tgcaaacaaa caatcttacg
     1321 accaaagcca gtctcgtatc ttccgccttc tctcctgtat tggtggtcgg aaagaaaaaa
     1381 gaactgagac agccggtcaa aataaaagca gtcaactggc atcataaaaa gagaccggtg
     1441 gaactgcaag tcggtaattt cccaccggaa agatacgtat tgtcccccgg aataaataac
     1501 attgagacat ccattccgga agtcaccgct ccatgtgagt taccgatcat actgaaagaa
     1561 caaggaaaaa ccgtcagcaa aatcaatgaa aaggcaactc ctgtcaagaa atggacggta
     1621 tatctcgttc agcatactca cacagatata ggctacacca aacctcaaac cgaaatcctg
     1681 tcggaacatc tccggtatat agattatgcc attgaatact gcgaacaaac aaaagactac
     1741 acaaatgatg cgaagttcag atggacctgc gaatcggcat gggctgtaga cgagtatttg
     1801 aaaaacagac cggaagaaca agtgaacaaa ctaaaaaaat acattgccga aggacaaata
     1861 gaagttgctt ccatgtattt caatatgtcg gagattgtag acgaaaactc tttcaagact
     1921 ttccttcagc ctgtcaaaga attcagaaaa catggaattc cctctgcgct ggccatgcag
     1981 aatgacgtca acggaattgc atggtgtctg gcagattatc tgccggacct cgggataaaa
     2041 tacctgtgga tgggagaaca ccattacaaa tcgcaggttc cgtttaatat gccgactgtc
     2101 ttccaatggg aatctccgtc aggtaaaccg atcctgactt accgtgccga ccattataat
     2161 actggcaatt tctggggaat agagcaggga gacattcaaa agacagaacc gaagttacta
     2221 cattatttat cagaactgga gcgtaagcat tatccgtttg atgcagtagg cgtacaatac
     2281 tccggttatt tcacggataa ttcaccgccc tccatcattg aatgcaaact catcagagaa
     2341 tggaatgaaa agtacgcata tcctaagcta cgaagtgcca ctgcatccga atttatggat
     2401 tatgtaacgg agcgatacgg ggataaaatt cccgcataca gagccgcata tccagactgg
     2461 tggacagacg gtttcggttc tgccgcaaga gaaacagcag cttcacgcaa aactcattcg
     2521 gatatgacag cggtagaagg gctactgtct atggctgtat taaaagacaa atgcctgcca
     2581 caggccactc atcaacaaat agagcacata catgaaagcc tgctattcta tgatgaacac
     2641 acgttcggag catccgaaag cgtcagtgat ccgttgtgcg aaaacagtca ggtgcaatgg
     2701 ggagaaaagt cagcctatgc atgggaagca gtcaaaagaa cacaaatgct gtatgaaacc
     2761 tccgtcggtt tacttcaagg agacctccgc agaggcaaga acccgaccct tacgattttc
     2821 aatacgttga actggaaacg ttcggagatg ctgactgtat atattgattt tgaagtgatc
     2881 ccccgaaacc aattcttcga aataacagac tttcaaggac attcgttgaa agttcaaccg
     2941 atccgttatc gcagagaagg gtgctactat gcaattttcg cagaggatat tccgcctatg
     3001 ggatacaaga cgtttgaaat tgtcttcaaa caaccgtcta ctgatacagg aactattaca
     3061 ataaacaatg ccagtatcga aaatcatttc tacaaactac aactcaaccc ggacaaagga
     3121 acgatccaaa gtttgtatga taaagaattg aattgtgaac tggtcgatag ttcgtctcca
     3181 tgggaactgg gtgcttttat ctatgagaaa ttaggtaatc gtgaccaatt ggcccaatat
     3241 cgcctggatg attacaacag aacaggattg agtgagtgcc ggatcatcga cagttcgaat
     3301 ggacctattt atcaacgtat cctgttgcag ggaaaatctc cgggaacaga cgaagcattc
     3361 ggggtcaatc tggaaattaa attatatcat gataccaaac gaatagaact ggagtacgca
     3421 atcaagcgtc tgccggaaac ggatccctca gggatatacg ttgcttttcc cttccaactg
     3481 cccgaaggaa aactggcatt cgacgttcag ggcggaacag ttatatctgg caagaatcaa
     3541 ctggaaggga catctacaga ctggaatact gttcaaaact ttgtatcggt acaaaataat
     3601 caggcgcaaa ttattatagg aagcagcctc atccccctct atcaactagg agacataaat
     3661 ctcggtaaat ttcaatatca gaaacaatac gaaaggcctc atgtctactc gtgggtgatg
     3721 aataattact ggaataccaa cttcaaagct tcccaagaag gagagttccg ttggagttac
     3781 catctgacct cttccgttga cccatctaac aaccttgcta ccaagtttgg ctggagctca
     3841 cgtattcctc tatatgcccg ggtaatgccg acaggaacag agaatcataa acccacagag
     3901 tactcagcct tccattttga gaaagacaat ttcctgatga cttcatgtac cccctctaaa
     3961 gaagaaggtt atatactact gaacattaga gagatagatg gaaagagaac caacctcagg
     4021 attttaaatg aagacgggca aaccatcccc ttcacaatag taaacgctat tgaagagaaa
     4081 ttggaaaatg aaacgtcaga gcatatattt gaggggtacc agaataaatt tataaagata
     4141 aaacgttttt aatcaaaaga atcaaatgcg tagtctaccc taaaaaacgg aagaatcatc
     4201 accacaaaga gaggacggcg cagaagggga gtagctcttc gccggaccgt cgacatactg
     4261 ctcagctcgt cgtcgccaaa tggatccgag cgttgatccg gtaaaaccgg attcggggaa
     4321 tagccaagag cagtgccttg cagaagttct cgggcgagaa tctcgcgtag acacatacat
     4381 gagcgtttgt aaaggagact gataatggca tgtacaacta tactcgtcgg taaaaaggca
     4441 tcttatcggt agtcccggtc gcctctctcg acgaaccgct tacatgccta gccgataagc
     4501 attatttagg cactacaact agtatagttg tacatgaaaa acgctgtatt tttttatcca
     4561 tttccaaaga gcgcccaacg cgacctgaaa tttgaataag actgctgctt gtgtaaaggc
     4621 gatgattgtt gtgaacatta gaggtcgtat cctatcgcga taattccata tcgtacaaaa
     4681 cgaattacaa attatttgac cgctaattca aatcaagggt tgaaaacttt gtaatttttg
     4741 gagcgccgga tcagggagtg gacggcctgg gagcgctaca cgctgtggct gcggtcggtg
     4801 caaaaagatt tgatgcccgc tgcgcacatc tagttaatgt ccgcaagact ccagatcagg
     4861 gtgcgcaagt tgtcaacgct cccaggagag ttatcgactt gcgtattagg gagacgagaa
     4921 acgttccgtc cgtctgggtc agttgggcaa agttgatgac cgggtcgtcc gttccttatc
     4981 ggtgtaggtc gattttggac agaaatatat ggggccagta agcttacaag ctgaacctgc
     5041 gtaaaagtta aggttaggca tgtaaactta actctcacac aggtttataa cacccaatca
     5101 tcagataact atggcggcac gtgcattaac cacggttgta tcccgtctaa agtactcgtg
     5161 cgttggtata cttcagtctt aaccaatgca ccggtttgtg cggatgccta ttttattatg
     5221 gaagtttgtt cactcaacat tgcaagactg tacatacttc catagtttat taatttatat
     5281 tgcgaaaaat aattggcgaa cgaggtaact ggatacctca tccgccaatt aaaatttgag
     5341 caccattgcc ttggcgatca gcatgaggct gcctgagatc ctctagaata attggaagtt
     5401 cggaataact atgcagatac ctgatacaca cttccaacaa aaacaaccac aagcacgctg
     5461 ataatcagca agaccaccaa catttccacc aatgtaaaag ctttaacctt agcttataca
     5521 caaatctaat tttccatgta ggctgcacga ccccgtccaa tagtcaaaag agtgagagtt
     5581 ttactatcct tgattgagat gtaggttact aaaattattt atattttcca aatggatttt
     5641 gcagattccc agatgcccct acagaaagag gtacaaaaca tttattggaa ttaattagtt
     5701 cgtgttttgg attgttacac gttctctagc ttatgatctg agcgtaagtt gaaatatgtt
     5761 tactaataag actttatggg ttgagagcgt cttattagta aacatataaa cgttcgtggt
     5821 aactatgggt ggtacaggtg ccacattagt tgtaccattt atgtttatgt ggttaaccca
     5881 gaggaacact ccgtcggtcg cgcactagga agaattccga aggtccctta aattttaata
     5941 gcagttgtgt cactatttag gtctacccag tgacacaact aacatacaaa acaataacgg
     6001 ttgtatttgt agaacttgac cagttgtttt agtaacataa atacaactcc gaatactcat
     6061 agccccccga ttcgccaggt acttacgagg aattacttat atccgactca catggattgc
     6121 ttatatttac aggaccaact ggatctggaa aaacaacaac aatgtatgcg cgaggagatg
     6181 tcaaaagtca gtagcaactc tcctaatact attgactttt gcccctcatc atctgtcaga
     6241 acgaccggaa agtatctgct ccaaactttc atcgaccact cccgccaact gaagattgga
     6301 cagcaagcgg tcataagaaa tcctccctac tccttccatt ttcagcagcc atctccatcc
     6361 ctttcccgat actaattcca gcagttgccc taccgtccgg atttcttctt tatacaagac
     6421 attagtcagc ctcgtatcgg ccactttgcc gacagacaat tggagtaccc tttcttcctg
     6481 attcaaattt atattcttgc ttttatccgc caaagactga aaacgggcat ctatgatatg
     6541 tttccgataa gtagccaaca cattctttct cactttcagt cctctgagat gagaattata
     6601 aatctgtaac gccctgtcat aagtaattcg atgccgaccg gcaactttct ctattgactc
     6661 ccccatagag atggagtaga aaatatcacg ggctccggga tgaacaatca attgggaaag
     6721 ttcacgaata ataatttcat atagaggttt acacgttttc tgtgttcgca atacatatag
     6781 cagatcatca tatctggaaa taataaagtc gcgttccagc tttttctctt ccacaatctt
     6841 tgccagataa tccgcttgca atccaagcct tttgtgagct tcgagatagg cagtcagact
     6901 ttcgtcatcc aagaacagtt ggttgcccat ccggcaactg gtaatgtaac cgagattcgc
     6961 ccagtttcgc agagttgctt cctgaacgcc atgtctttca gacatttgtt ttgttgtgag
     7021 ccaataggac ataaaaaaac ggaactaagt taatactctt acctagttcc gtacctttta
     7081 tattataaaa gagtacggag ctgtcacatc ccgctaatag gaggtagtaa cggctacctg
     7141 atgtatacgg gcagacagcc cgtaccctat gagaagtcat agaagtacag gcgtcttccc
     7201 ggcatacatc aaaaaaatcc gttacaattt cctattagcc gaggaaacgc gcaatcgcac
     7261 acctttaaac ggtatgctac gttccgatga caaagttaca aatagttttc ggaaaataac
     7321 aaaagaggct aataaatgtt tggggaaaat tagaaacaaa gcaatcgtca ctattatata
     7381 aattcaaaag actatgttgt aacaattaac attaccaatc catcatttta tattatataa
     7441 aagtagaaca gaatctgaat tatttcacaa tatcattcag atcaaagtag agcaaacgtg
     7501 tagcagaatc cacatcttca tcattcaatg ggacaaaacc gtttttcata taaaaaggca
     7561 cagcagccgc atacgcatca acagttaaaa aacggcaacc tgttttattc tcaataataa
     7621 aataactttt aataaaattc aataggaatg agcctattga ttgacctttt acagacaagt
     7681 caacacccaa acgacaaatc tttgcagcag gatagctttt taaacgcttc tcattcacaa
     7741 accgatgttt gcggaaacga ttgaattcag ttttattttc aaaatcagac aaagagatcc
     7801 tgtcattggc aagactgaaa taagcaaccg atcgctgatt aactttattc tcaagtacat
     7861 aactgacagc cagcaaagct tcccgataca ggaaagattc attcaaaata aaatcgttca
     7921 agtcggtatc tccgcaatcg aacgattcta ttttttctga ggtatctagt ttacgcatct
     7981 catacgttgt ctctattaac tgacgatcca tatctatttt ttaaatattt tcattgccag
     8041 ttcgtagtct ttcaatcttt ttgcccgctg ctcggaggtc tccctgcgtt tttctttcat
     8101 ccgctcttca aaccgccgtg catcttctcc gaaaagtatc ggagtttctt taatcggtct
     8161 tgccatactc acctatctcc tttcttcatt taatacgcta caaaagtaac ctaataaatc
     8221 gggaagtgca agtaaccagg aatttatctt cgagacatat atgtctcaaa tacactcact
     8281 atatcttctc tatatttctt tatatcaaaa agagattgcc gctatcttca taaaacacgg
     8341 aataaaatac gaaccgacct tcgatatata catcgagaaa tacgattggt agaagcagaa
     8401 ttattctcac ccctttgaga aaatattctc ataggcatga gtattttttc tcactgtggt
     8461 gagaattttt tctcaaggcg atgagaatag tttgagaact ttattgcagt tgccccgccg
     8521 ctttcaagta agccacatag tttacataca actgaaaatg ggcatccact ttcgtctgat
     8581 acgcctgttg ccacataact tgcgcttcca gataatccga aagagtttcc aatcccacct
     8641 catactgttt gccgctgact ttcatattct cttccgcctg ttccagcgaa cgttctgaaa
     8701 gctcgcattc cagtcgggcc tcatccaaat tattagtggc ctgcgtcaat tcaagcaaca
     8761 tcttttcatt ggcattttcc tgttcaagac gagtctgttc cagttttacc ttggcagagc
     8821 gcaccttatt catacgttcg ccaaaatgaa acagaggtac tgaaacattc agaaagacgg
     8881 agaatgatcc ttttttcatc aaagtttcgt cattgatttc caatccatgg aaatagtcat
     8941 aacttccctt cactcccaca cgtggcagca gttcactccg attcagcttt acctgctgct
     9001 cggccatggc gatctgttta ttcaaaatac catattcggg acgggcactg atatcggcaa
     9061 cctgtgtctt ccactcttgc tccacttccg gaaattcatc cgagatatca atccccgctg
     9121 tcagaggccg accgatataa tggcaaagat tcatgccggc aagacggagc gcattatccg
     9181 ccttgcgcaa tgccagctca ctctcattaa gtttcacttg taccttcaac acatcattct
     9241 gaggtttcat gccatgctgg tgggcactct tcacattccg aaacagctca ttgagcaaca
     9301 catgatattt ctccgctact ttcttcattt ctttggcttt cactagttgc acataagcct
     9361 tgtctgtatt cagaatcact ccggatgcag tcagttcctc attcagatgt gccatttcct
     9421 tgccgagcaa tgacatttta taggcggcgc gaatctttcc gcccatataa agcggttgtt
     9481 ccacttgtac tccgcctgta tagacggtcc cgactttata gtccagattc aatccgggga
     9541 aataagcgta accgcttgtt gccaactctc cagtaacggg atcgggcagg aataccggca
     9601 gatttcctcc ccgaatgccc aagctgccgt ctgccgtact atacagtccg gttccgcttg
     9661 ctgtaaaatt ggggaagaag ttagctttat agctgagaga cagcagccgg gctgcctccg
     9721 tctgtttatc ggcagcagcc gctgcaggaa ttcgatatca agcttatcga taccgtcgac
     9781 tcgaatgtta tcttctttct ttccatatat gttttaaata gagtttatat cttctgtccg
     9841 tcctctcccc gtgcacggag gtagcactcc ctgcaaagcg gctcgtattc ggctgtctct
     9901 cctagaagta cctgcttgtc attcttgacg gtacgatgag agaaagatgc cagatcaccg
     9961 cacttcacgc agatcgcatg aactttggaa acttcatcgg caatggcaca taattgaggc
    10021 atcggtccga agggattccc tttaaagtcc atatccagtc cggcgatgat gacacggatg
    10081 ccgttattgg caagctgcct gcatacgtca atcagtccgt catcaaagaa ctgtgcttcg
    10141 tcgatgccga ctacatctat ttcagaagtg aacaacagga tactagccga tgaatcgata
    10201 ggggtggacg cgatggaatg actgtcgtgt gataccacgt cttcttccga ataacgggtg
    10261 tcgatggccg gtttgaatat ctctacacgc tggcgtgcga acttggctct cttcatccta
    10321 cgaatcaatt cctccgtctt tccggagaac attgaaccgc agattacctc tattctacct
    10381 cttcttctgg tctcttgtat gtggtcttct gaaaataata ccatgtgatt tttgtgcttt
    10441 cttgattaaa taaatgagtg gacaaaggta aacaattcga tgtacaagaa ctgttaaatt
    10501 atccattatt ttaagttatt gcataaatta ttcctacatt cgcaccataa taacaatgga
    10561 tggaaatgaa acagaagcta ttaacagata ttgagctgga tgttcatgag ctgaagctac
    10621 tcatgaatac gttttctaaa gagccgactc agactttgtc tgaactgttg aagcggagca
    10681 tcctacgtat gcaggagcgt ttggaacagt tgtcggaaga gataagtgct gtgccggtgg
    10741 aagcctcgcc ttctcctgta gcggaagcgg aaagtgaagc ccccattgtt gaagaacaag
    10801 cccctgtaat agaggaagtt gaatgtccgg tgatagaaga gaaggtcgtg gaagagaatg
    10861 aagcgacagc accgggagaa gatgaacctg tgatagtaca ggaaccgcag actgttgtgg
    10921 aagaagcggt accgaggacg cgtaaacatt tacagttgca tgtggcctat tgtttttagc
    10981 cgttaaatat tttataacta ttaaatagcg atacaaattg ttcgaaacta atattgttta
    11041 tatcatatat tctcgcatgt tttaaagctt tattaaattg attttttgta aacagttttt
    11101 cgtactcttt gttaacccat ttcattacaa aagtttcata tttttttctc tctttaaatg
    11161 ccatttttgc tggctttctt tttaatacaa ttaatgtgct atccacttta ggttttggat
    11221 ggaaataata cctaggaatt tttgctaata tagaaatatc tacctctgcc attaacagca
    11281 atgctagtga tctgtttgta tctaataaca ttttagcaaa accatattcc actattaaat
    11341 aacttattgt ggctgaactt tcaaaaacaa tttttcgaat tatatttgtg cttatgttgt
    11401 aaggtatgct gccaaatatt ttatatggat tgtggctagg aaatgtaaat ttcagtatat
    11461 catcatttac tatttgatag ttaggataat ttaagagctt attacgagtt acctcacata
    11521 atttagaatc aatttctatc gccgttacaa aattacatct ctttaccaat ccagcagtaa
    11581 aatgaccttt ccctgcacct atttcaaaga tgttatcttt ttcatctaaa cttatgcaat
    11641 tcattatttt ttctatgtga tattttgaag taataaaatt ttgactatct tttatattta
    11701 ctttgttcat tataacctct ccttaattta ttgcatctct tttcgaatat ttatgttttt
    11761 tgagaaaaga acgtactcat ggttcatccc gatatgcgta tcggtctgta tatcagcaac
    11821 tttctatgtg tttcaactac aatagtcatc tattctcatc tttctgagtc caccccctgc
    11881 aaagcccctc tttacgacat aaaaattcgg tcggaaaagg tatgcaaaag atgtttctct
    11941 ctttaagaga aactcttcgg gatgcaaaaa tatgaaaata actccaattc accaaattat
    12001 atagcgactt ttttacaaaa tgctaaaatt tgttgatttc cgtcaagcaa ttgttgagca
    12061 aaaatgtctt ttacgataaa atgatacctc aatatcaact gtttagcaaa acgatatttc
    12121 tcttaaagag agaaacacct ttttgttcac caatccccga cttttaatcc cgcggccatg
    12181 attgaaaaag gaagagtatg agtattcaac atttccgtgt cgcccttatt cccttttttg
    12241 cggcattttg ccttcctgtt tttgctcacc cagaaacgct ggtgaaagta aaagatgctg
    12301 aagatcagtt gggtgcacga gtgggttaca tcgaactgga tctcaacagc ggtaagatcc
    12361 ttgagagttt tcgccccgaa gaacgttttc caatgatgag cacttttaaa gttctgctat
    12421 gtggcgcggt attatcccgt attgacgccg ggcaagagca actcggtcgc cgcatacact
    12481 attctcagaa tgacttggtt gagtactcac cagtcacaga aaagcatctt acggatggca
    12541 tgacagtaag agaattatgc agtgctgcca taaccatgag tgataacact gcggccaact
    12601 tacttctgac aacgatcgga ggaccgaagg agctaaccgc ttttttgcac aacatggggg
    12661 atcatgtaac tcgccttgat cgttgggaac cggagctgaa tgaagccata ccaaacgacg
    12721 agcgtgacac cacgatgcct gtagcaatgg caacaacgtt gcgcaaacta ttaactggcg
    12781 aactacttac tctagcttcc cggcaacaat taatagactg gatggaggcg gataaagttg
    12841 caggaccact tctgcgctcg gcccttccgg ctggctggtt tattgctgat aaatctggag
    12901 ccggtgagcg tgggtctcgc ggtatcattg cagcactggg gccagatggt aagccctccc
    12961 gtatcgtagt tatctacacg acggggagtc aggcaactat ggatgaacga aatagacaga
    13021 tcgctgagat aggtgcctca ctgattaagc attggtaact gtcagaccaa gtttactcat
    13081 aacgcgt
//
