LOCUS       Exported 818 bp ds-DNA linear SYN 11-JUN-2021
DEFINITION  Memory arrary integration vector for insertion between BT2113 and
            BT2114 in the B. thetaiotaomicron chromosome, AmpR.
ACCESSION   .
VERSION     .
KEYWORDS    pAT847
SOURCE      synthetic DNA construct
  ORGANISM  synthetic DNA construct
REFERENCE   1 (bases 1 to 818)
  AUTHORS   Mimee M, Tucker AC, Voigt CA, Lu TK
  TITLE     Programming a Human Commensal Bacterium, Bacteroides
            thetaiotaomicron, to Sense and Respond to Stimuli in the Murine Gut
            Microbiota.
  JOURNAL   Cell Syst. 2015 Jul 29;1(1):62-71. doi: 10.1016/j.cels.2015.06.001.
  PUBMED    26918244
REFERENCE   2 (bases 1 to 818)
  AUTHORS   .
  TITLE     Direct Submission
  JOURNAL   Exported Jun 11, 2021 from SnapGene Server 1.1.58
            http://www.snapgene.com
FEATURES             Location/Qualifiers
     source          1..818
                     /organism="synthetic DNA construct"
                     /mol_type="other DNA"
ORIGIN
        1 attttgagtg acacaggaac acttaacggc tgacatggga attcccctcc gctcattctc
       61 aaaatacagt ctggcaaata ggaaacaaag ataaatccgc caaagagttc aagttctata
      121 aaaacgatta tcggaactac atcaatgatg tttatctata cgaagtaggg agaaatcatt
      181 ctgctgattt tccttacttt ctgccggggc ctagtgatgc ctgggcaggt ggcatatcag
      241 ggcaggctgt tattggcttt tcattggccg aagctccttc tccgacaacc caaatacaac
      301 tacgacttct atttgcagaa actcatcctt cctcacctcc ccgactggag gtgaggctca
      361 acagcttcga gaaatccatc caaacaccca aaggcacaaa ccctgaatat ctggacacaa
      421 aagaaacaac ttcaaaagag ttatccgtca cgcttgacat tccggctgat gagttcagag
      481 caggaaacaa cacactcacg atccgaaata tatcaggcag ttgggtagca ttcgaccaga
      541 taaagctgac atctgactct cctctgcaaa caaacaatct tacgaccaaa gccagtctcg
      601 tatcttccgc cttctctcct gtattggtgg tcggaaagaa aaaagaactg agacagccgg
      661 tcaaaataaa agcagtcaac tggcatcata aaaagagacc ggtggaactg caagtcggta
      721 atttcccacc ggaaagatac gtattgtccc ccggaataaa taacattgag acatccattc
      781 cggaagtcac cgctccatgt gagttaccga tcatactg
//
