LOCUS       Exported 897 bp ds-DNA linear SYN 14-JUN-2021
DEFINITION  Memory arrary integration vector for insertion between BT2113 and
            BT2114 in the B. thetaiotaomicron chromosome, AmpR.
ACCESSION   .
VERSION     .
KEYWORDS    pAT847
SOURCE      synthetic DNA construct
  ORGANISM  synthetic DNA construct
REFERENCE   1 (bases 1 to 897)
  AUTHORS   Mimee M, Tucker AC, Voigt CA, Lu TK
  TITLE     Programming a Human Commensal Bacterium, Bacteroides
            thetaiotaomicron, to Sense and Respond to Stimuli in the Murine Gut
            Microbiota.
  JOURNAL   Cell Syst. 2015 Jul 29;1(1):62-71. doi: 10.1016/j.cels.2015.06.001.
  PUBMED    26918244
REFERENCE   2 (bases 1 to 897)
  AUTHORS   .
  TITLE     Direct Submission
  JOURNAL   Exported Jun 14, 2021 from SnapGene Server 1.1.58
            http://www.snapgene.com
FEATURES             Location/Qualifiers
     source          1..897
                     /organism="synthetic DNA construct"
                     /mol_type="other DNA"
ORIGIN
        1 catatatgtt ttaaatagag tttatatctt ctgtccgtcc tctccccgtg cacggaggta
       61 gcactccctg caaagcggct cgtattcggc tgtctctcct agaagtacct gcttgtcatt
      121 cttgacggta cgatgagaga aagatgccag atcaccgcac ttcacgcaga tcgcatgaac
      181 tttggaaact tcatcggcaa tggcacataa ttgaggcatc ggtccgaagg gattcccttt
      241 aaagtccata tccagtccgg cgatgatgac acggatgccg ttattggcaa gctgcctgca
      301 tacgtcaatc agtccgtcat caaagaactg tgcttcgtcg atgccgacta catctatttc
      361 agaagtgaac aacaggatac tagccgatga atcgataggg gtggacgcga tggaatgact
      421 gtcgtgtgat accacgtctt cttccgaata acgggtgtcg atggccggtt tgaatatctc
      481 tacacgctgg cgtgcgaact tggctctctt catcctacga atcaattcct ccgtctttcc
      541 ggagaacatt gaaccgcaga ttacctctat tctacctctt cttctggtct cttgtatgtg
      601 gtcttctgaa aataatacca tgtgattttt gtgctttctt gattaaataa atgagtggac
      661 aaaggtaaac aattcgatgt acaagaactg ttaaattatc cattatttta agttattgca
      721 taaattattc ctacattcgc accataataa caatggatgg aaatgaaaca gaagctatta
      781 acagatattg agctggatgt tcatgagctg aagctactca tgaatacgtt ttctaaagag
      841 ccgactcaga ctttgtctga actgttgaag cggagcatcc tacgtatgca ggagcgt
//
